Addgene plasmid #221989: TC DdCBE T2
Purpose: Expresses mitochondrial cytosine base editor arm in mammalian cells
Depositing lab: Stephen Ekker. Depositing organization: Mayo Foundation for Medical Education and Research. Publication: Unconstrained Precision Mitochondrial Genome Editing with alphaDdCBEs. Castillo SR, Simone BW, Clark KJ, Devaux P, Ekker SC. Hum Gene Ther. 2024 Sep 24. doi: 10.1089/hum.2024.073. PubMed 39212664.
Backbone
  Vector backbone: pCMV
  Backbone size w/o insert (bp): 4717
  Vector type: Mammalian Expression, CRISPR
  Selectable markers: Blasticidin
Growth in bacteria
  Bacterial resistance: Ampicillin, 100 μg/mL
  Growth temperature: 30°C
  Growth strain: NEB Stable
  Copy number: High Copy
Gene/Insert
  Gene/Insert name: COX8A MTS-3xFLAG-TALE NT-T-TC TALE T2 repeats-TALE CTD-DddAtox 1397N-UGI-ATP5B 3'UTR
  Species: Synthetic
  Insert size (bp): 2929
  Promoter: CMV
  Tag / fusion protein: 3xFLAG (N terminal on backbone)
  Cloning method: Golden Gate
  Sequencing primers: 5′ T7; 3′ ACACCCGCCGCGCTTAATGC
Terms and licenses: Academic/Nonprofit Terms; Industry Terms: Not Available to Industry
Depositor comments: 5' Cloning Site: BsmBI (Not Destroyed), 3' Cloning Site: BsmBI (Not Destroyed). Please visit https://www.biorxiv.org/content/10.1101/2024.05.13.593977v1 for bioRxiv preprint.
How to cite: TC DdCBE T2 was a gift from Stephen Ekker (Addgene plasmid # 221989 ; http://n2t.net/addgene:221989 ; RRID:Addgene_221989)
