[The description below was written by a language model from this plasmid's Addgene catalogue record and pLannotate feature annotations shown in this document.]
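Description:
TC DdCBE T2 is a pCMV-based mammalian expression plasmid encoding one arm of a TALE-guided, DddA-derived cytosine base editor (DdCBE) for mitochondrial DNA. It replicates in E. coli from a high-copy ColE1/pUC-type origin under ampicillin selection (AmpR with its bla promoter), and also carries an f1 origin. For selection in mammalian cells, a blasticidin S deaminase gene sits behind tandem SV40 early and bacterial EM7 promoters and ends with an SV40 polyadenylation signal. Short bleomycin-resistance fragments annotated just downstream of it appear to be backbone remnants.

The synthetic insert of about 2.9 kb is driven by the CMV enhancer and promoter, with a T7 promoter immediately upstream of the coding region. It encodes a single fusion protein. This begins with the COX8A mitochondrial targeting sequence, which directs import into the mitochondrial matrix, followed by a 3xFLAG epitope for detection. Next come a TALE N-terminal domain, the "TC TALE T2" repeat array that specifies the DNA target, and a TALE C-terminal domain. The array was assembled by Golden Gate cloning between BsmBI sites that are retained. The feature table leaves the repeat region itself unannotated, marking only the flanking TALE segments as avrXa10 and avrBs3 homologues. The TALE is fused to the 1397N split half of the DddA double-stranded DNA cytidine deaminase toxin domain. A uracil glycosylase inhibitor (UGI) follows, which blocks excision of the uracil intermediate and so favours C-to-T conversion. According to the record, the transcript ends in an ATP5B 3'UTR, an element generally used to localise mRNA near mitochondria.

Because the split DddA half is inactive alone, this arm would be co-expressed with a partner arm carrying the complementary half, so that deaminase activity is reconstituted at the target site. The record does not state the specific mitochondrial target sequence.
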