Features (pLannotate 1.2.2; 26 found; start..end, strand, type, name):
     28..80      -  misc_feature   bom (fragment): basis of mobility region from pBR322
    235..614     +  enhancer       CMV enhancer: human cytomegalovirus immediate early enhancer
    615..818     +  promoter       CMV promoter: human cytomegalovirus (CMV) immediate early promoter
    814..847     +  LTR            5' LTR (truncated) (fragment): truncated 5' long terminal repeat (LTR) from HIV-1
    863..881     +  promoter       T7 promoter: promoter for bacteriophage T7 RNA polymerase
    910..993     +  CDS            COX8A (fragment): COX8A_HUMAN - Also known as COX8, COX8L. Experimental evidence at protein level: Swiss-Prot protein existence level 1. Component of the cytochrome c oxidase, the last enzyme in the mitochondrial electron transport chain which drives oxidative phosphorylation. The respiratory chain contains 3 multisubunit complexes succinate dehydrogenase (complex II, CII), ubiquinol- cytochrome c oxidoreductase (cytochrome b-c1 complex, complex III, CIII) and cytochrome c oxidase (complex IV, CIV), that cooperate to transfer electrons derived from NADH and succinate to molecular oxygen, creating an electrochem
    994..1059    +  CDS            3xFLAG: three tandem FLAG® epitope tags, followed by an enterokinase cleavage site
   1072..1578    +  CDS            avrXa10 (fragment): AVX10_XANOO - Experimental evidence at protein level: Swiss-Prot protein existence level 1. Avirulence protein. Induces the hypersensitive response (HR)in rice plants carrying the resistance gene Xa10. Activity depends on the presence of the core repeat domains; replacement with repeat domains from other proteins (AvrBs3 of X.euvesicatoria (AC P14727) or AvrXa7 of this organism) does not elicit the HR. Probably acts as a transcription factor in its host plant (rice) to induce plant resistance or disease. From Xanthomonas oryzae pv. oryzae.
   2965..3084    +  CDS            avrBs3 (fragment): AVRB3_XANEU - Experimental evidence at protein level: Swiss-Prot protein existence level 1. Avirulence protein. Acts as a transcription factor in C.annuum plants. In susceptible plants lacking the Bs3 resistance gene induces expression of a number of genes, including genes homologous to a family of auxin-induced genes, alpha-expansin genes, pectate lyase, anthocyanidin glucoside rhamnosyl transferase and at least one transcription factor, UPA20. Their expression leads to plant hypertrophy in mesophyll cells, probably mainly mediated by UPA20 (PubMed:17962565). In resistant plants induces the h
   3085..3420    +  CDS            dddA (fragment): DDDA_BURC1 - Experimental evidence at protein level: Swiss-Prot protein existence level 1. Toxic component of a toxin-immunity protein module, which functions as a cellular contact-dependent growth inhibition (CDI) system. CDI modules allow bacteria to communicate with and inhibit the growth of closely related neighboring bacteria in a contact-dependent fashion. Bacteria that have this module inhibit or kill bacteria without it, giving them a growth advantage. Probably specifically inhibited by cognate immunity protein DddI (Probable). The C-terminal 163 residue fragment has double-stranded DN
   3430..3678    +  CDS            UGI: UNGI_BPPB2 - Experimental evidence at protein level: Swiss-Prot protein existence level 1. This protein binds specifically and reversibly to the host uracil-DNA glycosylase, preventing removal of uracil residues from PBS2 DNA by the host uracil-excision repair system. From Bacillus phage PBS2 (Bacteriophage PBS2).
   3836..3857    +  promoter       SV40 promoter (fragment): SV40 enhancer and early promoter
   3878..4306    +  rep_origin     f1 ori (sequence partly withheld): f1 bacteriophage origin of replication; arrow indicates direction of (+) strand synthesis
   4320..4649    +  promoter       SV40 promoter: SV40 enhancer and early promoter
   4697..4744    +  promoter       EM7 promoter: synthetic bacterial promoter&nbsp
   4763..5161    +  CDS            BSD: blasticidin S deaminase; Aspergillus terreus BSD; confers resistance to blasticidin
   5162..5189    +  CDS            BleoR (fragment): antibiotic-binding protein; Sh ble from Streptoalloteichus hindustanus; confers resistance to bleomycin, phleomycin, and Zeocin™
   5199..5324    +  CDS            ble (fragment): BLE_KLEPN - Experimental evidence at protein level: Swiss-Prot protein existence level 1. Binding protein with a strong affinity to the bleomycin family of antibiotics. Binds to CL990; an antimitotic-antibiotic compound. From Klebsiella pneumoniae.
   5319..5440    +  polyA_signal   SV40 poly(A) signal: SV40 polyadenylation signal
   5513..5529    -  protein_bind   lac operator: The lac repressor binds to the lac operator to inhibit transcription in E. coli. This inhibition can be relieved by adding lactose or isopropyl-β-D-thiogalactopyranoside (IPTG). lac repressor encoded by lacI
   5537..5567    -  promoter       lac promoter: promoter for the E. coli lac operon
   5582..5603    -  protein_bind   CAP binding site: CAP binding activates transcription in the presence of cAMP. E. coli catabolite activator protein
   5616..5708    -  CDS            lacI (fragment): lac repressor; lacI; The lac repressor binds to the lac operator to inhibit transcription in E. coli. This inhibition can be relieved by adding lactose or isopropyl-β-D-thiogalactopyranoside (IPTG).
   5891..6479    -  rep_origin     ori: high-copy-number ColE1/pMB1/pBR322/pUC origin of replication
   6650..7510    -  CDS            AmpR: β-lactamase; bla; confers resistance to ampicillin, carbenicillin, and related antibiotics
   7511..7615    -  promoter       AmpR promoter: bla
>Addgene plasmid #221989 | TC DdCBE T2 | addgene full sequence | sequence record 438488 | Addgene NGS Result
GACGGATCGGGAGATCTCCCGATCCCCTATGGTGCACTCTCAGTACAATCTGCTCTGATGCCGCATAGTT
AAGCCAGTATCTGCTCCCTGCTTGTGTGTTGGAGGTCGCTGAGTAGTGCGCGAGCAAAATTTAAGCTACA
ACAAGGCAAGGCTTGACCGACAATTGCATGAAGAATCTGCTTAGGGTTAGGCGTTTTGCGCTGCTTCGCG
ATGTACGGGCCAGATATACGCGTTGACATTGATTATTGACTAGTTATTAATAGTAATCAATTACGGGGTC
ATTAGTTCATAGCCCATATATGGAGTTCCGCGTTACATAACTTACGGTAAATGGCCCGCCTGGCTGACCG
CCCAACGACCCCCGCCCATTGACGTCAATAATGACGTATGTTCCCATAGTAACGCCAATAGGGACTTTCC
ATTGACGTCAATGGGTGGAGTATTTACGGTAAACTGCCCACTTGGCAGTACATCAAGTGTATCATATGCC
AAGTACGCCCCCTATTGACGTCAATGACGGTAAATGGCCCGCCTGGCATTATGCCCAGTACATGACCTTA
TGGGACTTTCCTACTTGGCAGTACATCTACGTATTAGTCATCGCTATTACCATGGTGATGCGGTTTTGGC
AGTACATCAATGGGCGTGGATAGCGGTTTGACTCACGGGGATTTCCAAGTCTCCACCCCATTGACGTCAA
TGGGAGTTTGTTTTGGCACCAAAATCAACGGGACTTTCCAAAATGTCGTAACAACTCCGCCCCATTGACG
CAAATGGGCGGTAGGCGTGTACGGTGGGAGGTCTATATAAGCAGAGCTCTCTGGCTAACTAGAGAACCCA
CTGCTTACTGGCTTATCGAAATTAATACGACTCACTATAGGGAGACCCAAGCTGGCTAGCACCATGGCCT
CCGTTCTGACCCCGCTGCTGCTGCGTGGCCTGACCGGCTCCGCTCGTCGTCTGCCAGTTCCGCGTGCGAA
AATCCATTCCCTGGACTACAAAGACCATGACGGTGATTATAAAGATCATGACATCGATTACAAGGATGAC
GATGACAAGATGGACATCGCGGATCTGCGTACCCTGGGTTACAGCCAGCAGCAGCAGGAGAAGATCAAGC
CAAAGGTGCGCAGCACCGTGGCCCAGCACCATGAAGCTCTGGTGGGTCACGGCTTCACCCACGCGCACAT
CGTGGCTCTGAGCCAGCACCCAGCCGCGCTGGGTACCGTGGCCGTGAAATATCAGGACATGATTGCTGCC
CTGCCAGAGGCTACCCATGAAGCGATTGTGGGTGTGGGCAAGCAGTGGAGCGGTGCTCGTGCGCTGGAGG
CCCTGCTGACCGTGGCCGGTGAACTGCGTGGCCCGCCGCTGCAGCTGGATACCGGCCAGCTGCTGAAAAT
CGCGAAACGTGGCGGTGTGACCGCTGTGGAAGCTGTGCATGCCTGGCGTAATGCTCTGACCGGTGCCCCC
CTGAACCTGACCCCGGACCAAGTGGTGGCTATCGCCAGCAACATTGGCGGCAAGCAAGCGCTCGAAACGG
TGCAGCGGCTGTTGCCGGTGCTGTGCCAGGACCATGGCCTGACCCCGGACCAAGTGGTGGCTATCGCCAG
CAACGGTGGCGGCAAGCAAGCGCTCGAAACGGTGCAGCGGCTGTTGCCGGTGCTGTGCCAGGACCATGGC
CTGACCCCGGACCAAGTGGTGGCTATCGCCAGCAACGGTGGCGGCAAGCAAGCGCTCGAAACGGTGCAGC
GGCTGTTGCCGGTGCTGTGCCAGGACCATGGCCTGACCCCGGACCAAGTGGTGGCTATCGCCAGCAACAA
TGGCGGCAAGCAAGCGCTCGAAACGGTGCAGCGGCTGTTGCCGGTGCTGTGCCAGGACCATGGCCTGACC
CCGGACCAAGTGGTGGCTATCGCCAGCAACATTGGCGGCAAGCAAGCGCTCGAAACGGTGCAGCGGCTGT
TGCCGGTGCTGTGCCAGGACCATGGCCTGACCCCGGACCAAGTGGTGGCTATCGCCAGCAACATTGGCGG
CAAGCAAGCGCTCGAAACGGTGCAGCGGCTGTTGCCGGTGCTGTGCCAGGACCATGGCCTGACCCCGGAC
CAAGTGGTGGCTATCGCCAGCAACGGTGGCGGCAAGCAAGCGCTCGAAACGGTGCAGCGGCTGTTGCCGG
TGCTGTGCCAGGACCATGGCCTCACACCCGATCAGGTCGTGGCTATCGCCAGCAACGGTGGCGGCAAGCA
AGCGCTCGAAACGGTGCAGCGGCTGTTGCCGGTGCTGTGCCAGGACCATGGCCTGACCCCGGACCAAGTG
GTGGCTATCGCCAGCAACAATGGCGGCAAGCAAGCGCTCGAAACGGTGCAGCGGCTGTTGCCGGTGCTGT
GCCAGGACCATGGCCTGACCCCGGACCAAGTGGTGGCTATCGCCAGCCACGATGGCGGCAAGCAAGCGCT
CGAAACGGTGCAGCGGCTGTTGCCGGTGCTGTGCCAGGACCATGGCCTGACCCCGGACCAAGTGGTGGCT
ATCGCCAGCAACATTGGCGGCAAGCAAGCGCTCGAAACGGTGCAGCGGCTGTTGCCGGTGCTGTGCCAGG
ACCATGGCCTGACCCCGGACCAAGTGGTGGCTATCGCCAGCAACATTGGCGGCAAGCAAGCGCTCGAAAC
GGTGCAGCGGCTGTTGCCGGTGCTGTGCCAGGACCATGGCCTGACCCCGGACCAAGTGGTGGCTATCGCC
AGCAACATTGGCGGCAAGCAAGCGCTCGAAACGGTGCAGCGGCTGTTGCCGGTGCTGTGCCAGGACCATG
GCCTGACCCCGGACCAAGTGGTGGCTATCGCCAGCAACGGTGGCGGCAAGCAAGCGCTCGAAACGGTGCA
GCGGCTGTTGCCGGTGCTGTGCCAGGACCATGGCCTGACCCCGGACCAAGTGGTGGCTATCGCCAGCAAC
GGTGGCGGCAAGCAAGCGCTCGAAAGCATTGTGGCCCAGCTGAGCCGGCCTGATCCGGCGTTGGCCGCGT
TGACCAACGATCACCTGGTGGCCCTGGCCTGCCTGGGCGGTCGTCCGGCCCTGGATGCGGTGAAGAAAGG
CCTGGGTGGATCCGGCAGCTACGCCCTGGGTCCGTATCAGATTAGCGCCCCGCAGCTGCCAGCTTACAAT
GGTCAGACCGTGGGTACCTTCTACTATGTGAACGACGCGGGCGGTCTGGAGAGCAAGGTGTTTAGCAGCG
GCGGTCCAACCCCGTACCCAAACTATGCCAATGCCGGTCATGTGGAGGGTCAGAGCGCCCTGTTCATGCG
TGATAACGGCATCAGCGAGGGTCTGGTGTTCCACAACAACCCGGAAGGCACCTGCGGTTTTTGCGTGAAC
ATGACCGAGACCCTGCTGCCGGAAAACGCGAAAATGACCGTGGTGCCGCCGGAAGGTTCTGGCGGCTCAA
CTAATCTGAGCGACATCATTGAGAAGGAGACTGGGAAACAGCTGGTCATTCAGGAGTCCATCCTGATGCT
GCCTGAGGAGGTGGAGGAAGTGATCGGCAACAAGCCAGAGTCTGACATCCTGGTGCACACCGCCTACGAC
GAGTCCACAGATGAGAATGTGATGCTGCTGACCTCTGACGCCCCCGAGTATAAGCCTTGGGCCCTGGTCA
TCCAGGATTCTAACGGCGAGAATAAGATCAAGATGCTGTGATAAGGGGTCTTTGTCCTCTGTACTGTCTC
TCTCCTTGCCCCTAACCCAAAAAGCTTCATTTTTCTGTGTAGGCTGCACAAGAGCCTTGATTGAAGATAT
ATTCTTTCTGAACAGTATTTAAGGTTTCCAATAAAATGTACACCCCTCAGAACTTCTGAGGCGGAAAGAA
CCAGCTGGGGCTCTAGGGGGTATCCCC
[124 nt withheld, positions 3878-4001]
C
[91 nt withheld, positions 4003-4093]
A
[49 nt withheld, positions 4095-4143]
CCTTTGACGTTGGAGTCCACGTTCTTT
[37 nt withheld, positions 4171-4207]
ACCCTATCTCGGTCTATTCTTTTGATTTATAAGGGATTTTGCCGATTTCGGCCTATTGGTTAAAAAATGA
GCTGATTTAACAAAAATTTAACGCGAATTAATTCTGTGGAATGTGTGTCAGTTAGGGTGTGGAAAGTCCC
CAGGCTCCCCAGCAGGCAGAAGTATGCAAAGCATGCATCTCAATTAGTCAGCAACCAGGTGTGGAAAGTC
CCCAGGCTCCCCAGCAGGCAGAAGTATGCAAAGCATGCATCTCAATTAGTCAGCAACCATAGTCCCGCCC
CTAACTCCGCCCATCCCGCCCCTAACTCCGCCCAGTTCCGCCCATTCTCCGCCCCATGGCTGACTAATTT
TTTTTATTTATGCAGAGGCCGAGGCCGCCTCTGCCTCTGAGCTATTCCAGAAGTAGTGAGGAGGCTTTTT
TGGAGGCCTAGGCTTTTGCAAAAAGCTCCCGGGAGCTTGTATATCCATTTTCGGATCTGATCAGCACGTG
TTGACAATTAATCATCGGCATAGTATATCGGCATAGTATAATACGACAAGGTGAGGAACTAAACCATGGC
CAAGCCTTTGTCTCAAGAAGAATCCACCCTCATTGAAAGAGCAACGGCTACAATCAACAGCATCCCCATC
TCTGAAGACTACAGCGTCGCCAGCGCAGCTCTCTCTAGCGACGGCCGCATCTTCACTGGTGTCAATGTAT
ATCATTTTACTGGGGGACCTTGTGCAGAACTCGTGGTGCTGGGCACTGCTGCTGCTGCGGCAGCTGGCAA
CCTGACTTGTATCGTCGCGATCGGAAATGAGAACAGGGGCATCTTGAGCCCCTGCGGACGGTGCCGACAG
GTGCTTCTCGATCTGCATCCTGGGATCAAAGCCATAGTGAAGGACAGTGATGGACAGCCGACGGCAGTTG
GGATTCGTGAATTGCTGCCCTCTGGTTATGTGTGGGAGGGCTAAGCACTTCGTGGCCGAGGAGCAGGACT
GACACGTGCTACGAGATTTCGATTCCACCGCCGCCTTCTATGAAAGGTTGGGCTTCGGAATCGTTTTCCG
GGACGCCGGCTGGATGATCCTCCAGCGCGGGGATCTCATGCTGGAGTTCTTCGCCCACCCCAACTTGTTT
ATTGCAGCTTATAATGGTTACAAATAAAGCAATAGCATCACAAATTTCACAAATAAAGCATTTTTTTCAC
TGCATTCTAGTTGTGGTTTGTCCAAACTCATCAATGTATCTTATCATGTCTGTATACCGTCGACCTCTAG
CTAGAGCTTGGCGTAATCATGGTCATAGCTGTTTCCTGTGTGAAATTGTTATCCGCTCACAATTCCACAC
AACATACGAGCCGGAAGCATAAAGTGTAAAGCCTGGGGTGCCTAATGAGTGAGCTAACTCACATTAATTG
CGTTGCGCTCACTGCCCGCTTTCCAGTCGGGAAACCTGTCGTGCCAGCTGCATTAATGAATCGGCCAACG
CGCGGGGAGAGGCGGTTTGCGTATTGGGCGCTCTTCCGCTTCCTCGCTCACTGACTCGCTGCGCTCGGTC
GTTCGGCTGCGGCGAGCGGTATCAGCTCACTCAAAGGCGGTAATACGGTTATCCACAGAATCAGGGGATA
ACGCAGGAAAGAACATGTGAGCAAAAGGCCAGCAAAAGGCCAGGAACCGTAAAAAGGCCGCGTTGCTGGC
GTTTTTCCATAGGCTCCGCCCCCCTGACGAGCATCACAAAAATCGACGCTCAAGTCAGAGGTGGCGAAAC
CCGACAGGACTATAAAGATACCAGGCGTTTCCCCCTGGAAGCTCCCTCGTGCGCTCTCCTGTTCCGACCC
TGCCGCTTACCGGATACCTGTCCGCCTTTCTCCCTTCGGGAAGCGTGGCGCTTTCTCATAGCTCACGCTG
TAGGTATCTCAGTTCGGTGTAGGTCGTTCGCTCCAAGCTGGGCTGTGTGCACGAACCCCCCGTTCAGCCC
GACCGCTGCGCCTTATCCGGTAACTATCGTCTTGAGTCCAACCCGGTAAGACACGACTTATCGCCACTGG
CAGCAGCCACTGGTAACAGGATTAGCAGAGCGAGGTATGTAGGCGGTGCTACAGAGTTCTTGAAGTGGTG
GCCTAACTACGGCTACACTAGAAGAACAGTATTTGGTATCTGCGCTCTGCTGAAGCCAGTTACCTTCGGA
AAAAGAGTTGGTAGCTCTTGATCCGGCAAACAAACCACCGCTGGTAGCGGTGGTTTTTTTGTTTGCAAGC
AGCAGATTACGCGCAGAAAAAAAGGATCTCAAGAAGATCCTTTGATCTTTTCTACGGGGTCTGACGCTCA
GTGGAACGAAAACTCACGTTAAGGGATTTTGGTCATGAGATTATCAAAAAGGATCTTCACCTAGATCCTT
TTAAATTAAAAATGAAGTTTTAAATCAATCTAAAGTATATATGAGTAAACTTGGTCTGACAGTTACCAAT
GTTTAATCAGTGAGGCACCTATCTCAGCGATCTGTCTATTTCGTTCATCCATAGTTGCCTGACTCCCCGT
CGTGTAGATAACTACGATACGGGAGGGCTTACCATCTGGCCCCAGTGCTGCAATGATACCGCGAGACCCA
CGCTCACCGGCTCCAGATTTATCAGCAATAAACCAGCCAGCCGGAAGGGCCGAGCGCAGAAGTGGTCCTG
CAACTTTATCCGCCTCCATCCAGTCTATTAATTGTTGCCGGGAAGCTAGAGTAAGTAGTTCGCCAGTTAA
TAGTTTGCGCAACGTTGTTGCCATTGCTACAGGCATCGTGGTGTCACGCTCGTCGTTTGGTATGGCTTCA
TTCAGCTCCGGTTCCCAACGATCAAGGCGAGTTACATGATCCCCCATGTTGTGCAAAAAAGCGGTTAGCT
CCTTCGGTCCTCCGATCGTTGTCAGAAGTAAGTTGGCCGCAGTGTTATCACTCATGGTTATGGCAGCACT
GCATAATTCTCTTACTGTCATGCCATCCGTAAGATGCTTTTCTGTGACTGGTGAGTACTCAACCAAGTCA
TTCTGAGAATAGTGTATGCGGCGACCGAGTTGCTCTTGCCCGGCGTCAATACGGGATAATACCGCGCCAC
ATAGCAGAACTTTAAAAGTGCTCATCATTGGAAAACGTTCTTCGGGGCGAAAACTCTCAAGGATCTTACC
GCTGTTGAGATCCAGTTCGATGTAACCCACTCGTGCACCCAACTGATCTTCAGCATCTTTTACTTTCACC
AGCGTTTCTGGGTGAGCAAAAACAGGAAGGCAAAATGCCGCAAAAAAGGGAATAAGGGCGACACGGAAAT
GTTGAATACTCATACTCTTCCTTTTTCAATATTATTGAAGCATTTATCAGGGTTATTGTCTCATGAGCGG
ATACATATTTGAATGTATTTAGAAAAATAAACAAATAGGGGTTCCGCGCACATTTCCCCGAAAAGTGCCA
CCTGACGTC
