>Addgene plasmid #221989 | TC DdCBE T2 | depositor partial sequence | sequence record 434685 | Partial
ATGGCCTCCGTTCTGACCCCGCTGCTGCTGCGTGGCCTGACCGGCTCCGCTCGTCGTCTGCCAGTTCCGC
GTGCGAAAATCCATTCCCTGGACTACAAAGACCATGACGGTGATTATAAAGATCATGACATCGATTACAA
GGATGACGATGACAAGATGGACATCGCGGATCTGCGTACCCTGGGTTACAGCCAGCAGCAGCAGGAGAAG
ATCAAGCCAAAGGTGCGCAGCACCGTGGCCCAGCACCATGAAGCTCTGGTGGGTCACGGCTTCACCCACG
CGCACATCGTGGCTCTGAGCCAGCACCCAGCCGCGCTGGGTACCGTGGCCGTGAAATATCAGGACATGAT
TGCTGCCCTGCCAGAGGCTACCCATGAAGCGATTGTGGGTGTGGGCAAGCAGTGGAGCGGTGCTCGTGCG
CTGGAGGCCCTGCTGACCGTGGCCGGTGAACTGCGTGGCCCGCCGCTGCAGCTGGATACCGGCCAGCTGC
TGAAAATCGCGAAACGTGGCGGTGTGACCGCTGTGGAAGCTGTGCATGCCTGGCGTAATGCTCTGACCGG
TGCCCCCCTGAACCTGACCCCGGACCAAGTGGTGGCTATCGCCAGCAACATTGGCGGCAAGCAAGCGCTC
GAAACGGTGCAGCGGCTGTTGCCGGTGCTGTGCCAGGACCATGGCCTGACCCCGGACCAAGTGGTGGCTA
TCGCCAGCAACGGTGGCGGCAAGCAAGCGCTCGAAACGGTGCAGCGGCTGTTGCCGGTGCTGTGCCAGGA
CCATGGCCTGACCCCGGACCAAGTGGTGGCTATCGCCAGCAACGGTGGCGGCAAGCAAGCGCTCGAAACG
GTGCAGCGGCTGTTGCCGGTGCTGTGCCAGGACCATGGCCTGACCCCGGACCAAGTGGTGGCTATCGCCA
GCAACAATGGCGGCAAGCAAGCGCTCGAAACGGTGCAGCGGCTGTTGCCGGTGCTGTGCCAGGACCATGG
CCTGACCCCGGACCAAGTGGTGGCTATCGCCAGCAACATTGGCGGCAAGCAAGCGCTCGAAACGGTGCAG
CGGCTGTTGCCGGTGCTGTGCCAGGACCATGGCCTGACCCCGGACCAAGTGGTGGCTATCGCCAGCAACA
TTGGCGGCAAGCAAGCGCTCGAAACGGTGCAGCGGCTGTTGCCGGTGCTGTGCCAGGACCATGGCCTGAC
CCCGGACCAAGTGGTGGCTATCGCCAGCAACGGTGGCGGCAAGCAAGCGCTCGAAACGGTGCAGCGGCTG
TTGCCGGTGCTGTGCCAGGACCATGGCCTCACACCCGATCAGGTCGTGGCTATCGCCAGCAACGGTGGCG
GCAAGCAAGCGCTCGAAACGGTGCAGCGGCTGTTGCCGGTGCTGTGCCAGGACCATGGCCTGACCCCGGA
CCAAGTGGTGGCTATCGCCAGCAACAATGGCGGCAAGCAAGCGCTCGAAACGGTGCAGCGGCTGTTGCCG
GTGCTGTGCCAGGACCATGGCCTGACCCCGGACCAAGTGGTGGCTATCGCCAGCCACGATGGCGGCAAGC
AAGCGCTCGAAACGGTGCAGCGGCTGTTGCCGGTGCTGTGCCAGGACCATGGCCTGACCCCGGACCAAGT
GGTGGCTATCGCCAGCAACATTGGCGGCAAGCAAGCGCTCGAAACGGTGCAGCGGCTGTTGCCGGTGCTG
TGCCAGGACCATGGCCTGACCCCGGACCAAGTGGTGGCTATCGCCAGCAACATTGGCGGCAAGCAAGCGC
TCGAAACGGTGCAGCGGCTGTTGCCGGTGCTGTGCCAGGACCATGGCCTGACCCCGGACCAAGTGGTGGC
TATCGCCAGCAACATTGGCGGCAAGCAAGCGCTCGAAACGGTGCAGCGGCTGTTGCCGGTGCTGTGCCAG
GACCATGGCCTGACCCCGGACCAAGTGGTGGCTATCGCCAGCAACGGTGGCGGCAAGCAAGCGCTCGAAA
CGGTGCAGCGGCTGTTGCCGGTGCTGTGCCAGGACCATGGCCTGACCCCGGACCAAGTGGTGGCTATCGC
CAGCAACGGTGGCGGCAAGCAAGCGCTCGAAAGCATTGTGGCCCAGCTGAGCCGGCCTGATCCGGCGTTG
GCCGCGTTGACCAACGATCACCTGGTGGCCCTGGCCTGCCTGGGCGGTCGTCCGGCCCTGGATGCGGTGA
AGAAAGGCCTGGGTGGATCCGGCAGCTACGCCCTGGGTCCGTATCAGATTAGCGCCCCGCAGCTGCCAGC
TTACAATGGTCAGACCGTGGGTACCTTCTACTATGTGAACGACGCGGGCGGTCTGGAGAGCAAGGTGTTT
AGCAGCGGCGGTCCAACCCCGTACCCAAACTATGCCAATGCCGGTCATGTGGAGGGTCAGAGCGCCCTGT
TCATGCGTGATAACGGCATCAGCGAGGGTCTGGTGTTCCACAACAACCCGGAAGGCACCTGCGGTTTTTG
CGTGAACATGACCGAGACCCTGCTGCCGGAAAACGCGAAAATGACCGTGGTGCCGCCGGAAGGTTCTGGC
GGCTCAACTAATCTGAGCGACATCATTGAGAAGGAGACTGGGAAACAGCTGGTCATTCAGGAGTCCATCC
TGATGCTGCCTGAGGAGGTGGAGGAAGTGATCGGCAACAAGCCAGAGTCTGACATCCTGGTGCACACCGC
CTACGACGAGTCCACAGATGAGAATGTGATGCTGCTGACCTCTGACGCCCCCGAGTATAAGCCTTGGGCC
CTGGTCATCCAGGATTCTAACGGCGAGAATAAGATCAAGATGCTGTGATAAGGGGTCTTTGTCCTCTGTA
CTGTCTCTCTCCTTGCCCCTAACCCAAAAAGCTTCATTTTTCTGTGTAGGCTGCACAAGAGCCTTGATTG
AAGATATATTCTTTCTGAACAGTATTTAAGGTTTCCAATAAAATGTACACCCCTCAGAA
